>Addgene plasmid #74104 | pTETSIX | depositor full sequence | sequence record 138904 | pTETSIX sequence 6766 bps
CTGCCAGCTGCATTAATGAATCGGCCAACGCGCGGGGAGAGGCGGTTTGCGTATTGGGCGCTCTTCCGCT
TCCTCGCTCACTGACTCGCTGCGCTCGGTCGTTCGGCTGCGGCGAGCGGTATCAGCTCACTCAAAGGCGG
TAATACGGTTATCCACAGAATCAGGGGATAACGCAGGAAAGAACATGTGAGCAAAAGGCCAGCAAAAGGC
CAGGAACCGTAAAAAGGCCGCGTTGCTGGCGTTTTTCCATAGGCTCCGCCCCCCTGACGAGCATCACAAA
AATCGACGCTCAAGTCAGAGGTGGCGAAACCCGACAGGACTATAAAGATACCAGGCGTTTCCCCCTGGAA
GCTCCCTCGTGCGCTCTCCTGTTCCGACCCTGCCGCTTACCGGATACCTGTCCGCCTTTCTCCCTTCGGG
AAGCGTGGCGCTTTCTCATAGCTCACGCTGTAGGTATCTCAGTTCGGTGTAGGTCGTTCGCTCCAAGCTG
GGCTGTGTGCACGAACCCCCCGTTCAGCCCGACCGCTGCGCCTTATCCGGTAACTATCGTCTTGAGTCCA
ACCCGGTAAGACACGACTTATCGCCACTGGCAGCAGCCACTGGTAACAGGATTAGCAGAGCGAGGTATGT
AGGCGGTGCTACAGAGTTCTTGAAGTGGTGGCCTAACTACGGCTACACTAGAAGAACAGTATTTGGTATC
TGCGCTCTGCTGAAGCCAGTTACCTTCGGAAAAAGAGTTGGTAGCTCTTGATCCGGCAAACAAACCACCG
CTGGTAGCGGTGGTTTTTTTGTTTGCAAGCAGCAGATTACGCGCAGAAAAAAAGGATCTCAAGAAGATCC
TTTGATCTTTTCTACGGGGTCTGACGCTCAGTGGAACGAAAACTCACGTTAAGGGATTTTGGTCATGAGA
TTATCAAAAAGGATCTTCACCTAGATCCTTTTAAATTAAAAATGAAGTTTTAAATCAATCTAAAGTATAT
ATGAGTAAACTTGGTCTGACAGGTTTAAACTCTAGACAATTGCCTAGGATGCATGCTAGCCTTAAGATTT
AAATGTTACATCGATGATTCACTAGTGATAATTCTCATGTTTGACAGCTTATCATCGATAAGCTTTAATG
CGGTAGTTTATCACAGTTAAATTGCTAACGCAGTCAGGCACCGTGTATGAAATCTAACAATGCGCTCATC
GTCATCCTCGGCACCGTCACCCTGGATGCTGTAGGCATAGGCTTGGTTATGCCGGTACTGCCGGGCCTCT
TGCGGGATATCGTCCATTCCGACAGCATCGCCAGTCACTATGGCGTGCTGCTAGCGCTATATGCGTTGAT
GCAATTTCTATGCGCACCCGTTCTCGGAGCACTGTCCGACCGCTTTGGCCGCCGCCCAGTCCTGCTCGCT
TCGCTACTTGGAGCCACTATCGACTACGCGATCATGGCGACCACACCCGTCCTGTGGATCCTCTACGCCG
GACGCATCGTGGCCGGCATCACCGGCGCCACAGGTGCGGTTGCTGGCGCCTATATCGCCGACATCACCGA
TGGGGAAGATCGGGCTCGCCACTTCGGGCTCATGAGCGCTTGTTTCGGCGTGGGTATGGTGGCAGGCCCC
GTGGCCGGGGGACTGTTGGGCGCCATCTCCTTGCATGCACCATTCCTTGCGGCGGCGGTGCTCAACGGCC
TCAACCTACTACTGGGCTGCTTCCTAATGCAGGAGTCGCATAAGGGAGAGCGTCGACCGATGCCCTTGAG
AGCCTTCAACCCAGTCAGCTCCTTCCGGTGGGCGCGGGGCATGACTATCGTCGCCGCACTTATGACTGTC
TTCTTTATCATGCAACTCGTAGGACAGGTGCCGGCAGCGCTCTGGGTCATTTTCGGCGAGGACCGCTTTC
GCTGGAGCGCGACGATGATCGGCCTGTCGCTTGCGGTATTCGGAATCTTGCACGCCCTCGCTCAAGCCTT
CGTCACTGGTCCCGCCACCAAACGTTTCGGCGAGAAGCAGGCCATTATCGCCGGCATGGCGGCCGACGCG
CTGGGCTACGTCTTGCTGGCGTTCGCGACGCGAGGCTGGATGGCCTTCCCCATTATGATTCTTCTCGCTT
CCGGCGGCATCGGGATGCCCGCGTTGCAGGCCATGCTGTCCAGGCAGGTAGATGACGACCATCAGGGACA
GCTTCAAGGATCGCTCGCGGCTCTTACCAGCCTAACTTCGATCATTGGACCGCTGATCGTCACGGCGATT
TATGCCGCCTCGGCGAGCACATGGAACGGGTTGGCATGGATTGTAGGCGCCGCCCTATACCTTGTCTGCC
TCCCCGCGTTGCGTCGCGGTGCATGGAGCCGGGCCACCTCGACCTGAATGGAAGCCGGCGGCACCTCGCT
AACGGATTCACCACTCCAAGAATTGGAGCCAATCAATTCTTGCGGAGAACTGTGAATGCGCACCTAGATC
TTCGAACGATACTAGTCATATGAATTCGTAATCCGGTTTATTGACTACCGGAAGCAGTGTGACCGTGTGC
TTCTCAAATGCCTGAGGCCAGTTTGCTCAGGCTCTCCCCGTGGAGGTAATAATTGACGATATGATCCAGC
CGACCAGGCTTTCCACGCCCGCGTGCCGCTCCATGTCGTTCGCGCGGTTCTCGGAAACGCGCTGCCGCGT
TTCGTGATTGTCACGCTCAAGCCCGTAGTCCCGTTCGAGCGTCGCGCAGAGGTCAGCGAGGGCGCGGTAG
GCCCGATACGGCTCATGGATGGTGTTTCGGGTCGGGTGAATCTTGTTGATGGCGATATGGATGTGCAGGT
TGTCGGTGTCGTGATGCACGGCACTGACGCGCTGATGCTCGGCGAAGCCAAGCCCAGCGCAGATGCGGTC
CTCAATCGCGCGCAACGTCTCCGCGTCGGGCTTCTCTCCCGCGCGGAAGCTAACCAGCAGGTGATAGGTC
TTGTCGGCCTCGGAACGGGTGTTGCCGTGCTGGGTCGCCATCACCTCGGCCATGACAGCGGGCAGGGTGT
TTGCCTCGCAGTTCGTGACGCGCACGTGACCCAGGCGCTCGGTCTTGCCTTGCTCGTCGGTGATGTACTT
CACCAGCTCCGCGAAGTCGCTCTTCTTGATGGAGCGCATGGGGACGTGCTTGGCAATCACGCGCACCCCC
CGGCCGTTTTAGCGGCTAAAAAAGTCATGGCTCTGCCCTCGGGCGGACCACGCCCATCATGACCTTGCCA
AGCTCGTCCTGCTTCTCTTCGATCTTCGCCAGCAGGGCGAGGATCGTGGCATCACCGAACCGCGCCGTGC
GCGGGTCGTCGGTGAGCCAGAGTTTCAGCAGGCCGCCCAGGCGGCCCAGGTCGCCATTGATGCGGGCCAG
CTCGCGGACGTGCTCATAGTCCACGACGCCCGTGATTTTGTAGCCCTGGCCGACGGCCAGCAGGTAGGCC
GACAGGCTCATGCCGGCCGCCGCCGCCTTTTCCTCAATCGCTCTTCGTTCGTCTGGAAGGCAGTACACCT
TGATAGGTGGGCTGCCCTTCCTGGTTGGCTTGGTTTCATCAGCCATCCGCTTGCCCTCATCTGTTACGCC
GGCGGTAGCCGGCCAGCCTCGCAGAGCAGGATTCCCGTTGAGCACCGCCAGGTGCGAATAAGGGACAGTG
AAGAAGGAACACCCGCTCGCGGGTGGGCCTACTTCACCTATCCTGCCCGGCTGACGCCGTTGGATACACC
AAGGAAAGTCTACACGAACCCTTTGGCAAAATCCTGTATATCGTGCGAAAAAGGATGGATATACCGAAAA
AATCGCTATAATGACCCCGAAGCAGGGTTATGCAGCGGAAAAGCGCTGCTTCCCTGCTGTTTTGTGGAAT
ATCTACCGACTGGAAACAGGCAAATGCAGGAAATTACTGAACTGAGGGGACAGGCGAGAGACGATGCCAA
AGAGCTACACCGACGAGCTGGCCGAGTGGGTTGAATCCCGCGCGGCCAAGAAGCGCCGGCGTGATGAGGC
TGCGGTTGCGTTCCTGGCGGTGAGGGCGGATGTCGAGGCGGCGTTAGCGTCCGGCTATGCGCTCGTCACC
ATTTGGGAGCACATGCGGGAAACGGGGAAGGTCAAGTTCTCCTACGAGACGTTCCGCTCGCACGCCAGGC
GGCACATCAAGGCCAAGCCCGCCGATGTGCCCGCACCGCAGGCCAAGGCTGCGGAACCCGCGCCGGCACC
CAAGACGCCGGAGCCACGGCGGCCGAAGCAGGGGGGCAAGGCTGAAAAGCCGGCCCCCGCTGCGGCCCCG
ACCGGCTTCACCTTCAACCCAACACCGGACAAAAAGGATCTACTGTAATGGCGAAAATTCACATGGTTTT
GCAGGGCAAGGGCGGGGTCGGCAAGTCGGCCATCGCCGCGATCATTGCGCAGTACAAGATGGACAAGGGG
CAGACACCCTTGTGCATCGACACCGACCCGGTGAACGCGACGTTCGAGGGCTACAAGGCCCTGAACGTCC
GCCGGCTGAACATCATGGCCGGCGACGAAATTAACTCGCGCAACTTCGACACCCTGGTCGAGCTGATTGC
GCCGACCAAGGATGACGTGGTGATCCTCTACGCCGGACGCATCGTGGCCGGCATCACCGGCGCCACAGGT
GCGGTTGCTGGCGCCTATATCGCCGACATCACCGATGGGGAAGATCCTTGAAGCTGTCCCTGATGGTCGT
CATCTACCTGCCTGGACAGCATGGCCTGCAACGCGGGCATCCCGATGCCGCCGGAAGCGAGAAGAATCAT
AATGGGGAAGGCCATCCAGCCTCGCGTCGTTACCAATGCTTAATCAGTGAGGCACCTATCTCAGCGATCT
GTCTATTTCGTTCATCCATAGTTGCCTGACTCCCCGTCGTGTAGATAACTACGATACGGGAGGGCTTACC
ATCTGGCCCCAGTGCTGCAATGATACCGCGAGACCCACGCTCACCGGCTCCAGATTTATCAGCAATAAAC
CAGCCAGCCGGAAGGGCCGAGCGCAGAAGTGGTCCTGCAACTTTATCCGCCTCCATCCAGTCTATTAATT
GTTGCCGGGAAGCTAGAGTAAGTAGTTCGCCAGTTAATAGTTTGCGCAACGTTGTTGCCATTGCTGCAGG
CATCGTGGTGTCACGCTCGTCGTTTGGTATGGCTTCATTCAGCTCCGGTTCCCAACGATCAAGGCGAGTT
ACATGATCCCCCATGTTGTGCAAAAAAGCGGTTAGCTCCTTCGGTCCTCCGATCGTTGTCAGAAGTAAGT
TGGCCGCAGTGTTATCACTCATGGTTATGGCAGCACTGCATAATTCTCTTACTGTCATGCCATCCGTAAG
ATGCTTTTCTGTGACTGGTGAGTACTCAACCAAGTCATTCTGAGAATAGTGTATGCGGCGACCGAGTTGC
TCTTGCCCGGCGTCAACACGGGATAATACCGCGCCACATAGCAGAACTTTAAAAGTGCTCATCATTGGAA
AACGTTCTTCGGGGCGAAAACTCTCAAGGATCTTACCGCTGTTGAGATCCAGTTCGATGTAACCCACTCG
TGCACCCAACTGATCTTCAGCATCTTTTACTTTCACCAGCGTTTCTGGGTGAGCAAAAACAGGAAGGCAA
AATGCCGCAAAAAAGGGAATAAGGGCGACACGGAAATGTTGAATACTCATACTCTTCCTTTTTCAATATT
ATTGAAGCATTTATCAGGGTTATTGTCTCATGAGCGGATACATATTTGAATGTATTTAGAAAAATAAACA
AATAGGGGTTCCGCGCACATTTCCAATTCGCCCTTAGTGAAGACAAAGGTAAGCTTGCTCGATCTCGGCG
AGCGCCGCGGCGGCGCCCCGGAGGCGCAGCGGCTCTACGAGCAGGTCGGCGAGGCCGCGTCCTGACCCCT
CATTCGGCGCGATCCGCCCTGCCGGCAAACCTGCCGCTTGATCATCGTCGCACAAGCCTCTAATCGGTCC
GCGCCTTTACGCCCGGCTTATGGCCGGTCCCGCGGTAGGATTGCACGAAGCTTAGATCTTGACTAGAAAT
AAGAAGGAGATATAATTATGGTGAGCAAGGGCGAGGAGGATAACATGGCCATCATCAAGGAGTTCATGCG
CTTCAAGGTGCACATGGAGGGCTCCGTGAACGGCCACGAGTTCGAGATCGAGGGCGAGGGCGAGGGCCGC
CCCTACGAGGGCACCCAGACCGCCAAGCTGAAGGTGACCAAGGGTGGCCCCCTGCCCTTCGCCTGGGACA
TCCTGTCCCCTCAGTTCATGTACGGCTCCAAGGCCTACGTGAAGCACCCCGCCGACATCCCCGACTACTT
GAAGCTGTCCTTCCCCGAGGGCTTCAAGTGGGAGCGCGTGATGAACTTCGAGGACGGCGGCGTGGTGACC
GTGACCCAGGACTCCTCCCTGCAGGACGGCGAGTTCATCTACAAGGTGAAGCTGCGCGGCACCAACTTCC
CCTCCGACGGCCCCGTAATGCAGAAGAAGACCATGGGCTGGGAGGCCTCCTCCGAGCGGATGTACCCCGA
GGACGGCGCCCTGAAGGGCGAGATCAAGCAGAGGCTGAAGCTGAAGGACGGCGGCCACTACGACGCTGAG
GTCAAGACCACCTACAAGGCCAAGAAGCCCGTGCAGCTGCCCGGCGCCTACAACGTCAACATCAAGTTGG
ACATCACCTCCCACAACGAGGACTACACCATCGTGGAACAGTACGAACGCGCCGAGGGCCGCCACTCCAC
CGGCGGCATGGACGAGCTGTACAAGGAATTGAAGCTTAGATCTTGA
Features (pLannotate 1.2.2; 14 found; start..end, strand, type, name):
      2..61      -  CDS            lacI (fragment): lac repressor; lacI; The lac repressor binds to the lac operator to inhibit transcription in E. coli. This inhibition can be relieved by adding lactose or isopropyl-β-D-thiogalactopyranoside (IPTG).
    244..832     -  rep_origin     ori: high-copy-number ColE1/pMB1/pBR322/pUC origin of replication
   1091..1119    +  promoter       tet promoter: E. coli promoter for tetracycline efflux protein gene
   1167..2357    +  CDS            TcR: tetracycline efflux protein; tet; confers resistance to tetracycline
   2583..3137    -  CDS            traI (fragment): TRAI6_ECOLX - Experimental evidence at protein level: Swiss-Prot protein existence level 1. The initiation process of transfer DNA synthesis requires the interaction of at least three plasmid-specific components (TraH, I, and J) at the transfer origin resulting in the assembly of a specialised nucleoprotein complex - the relaxosome. Site- and strand-specific cleavage at the transfer origin is dependent on TraI and TraJ. From Escherichia coli.
   3175..3546    -  CDS            traJ: oriT-recognizing protein; traJ
   3579..3688    -  oriT           oriT: incP origin of transfer
   3914..4315    +  CDS            traK: TRAK4_ECOLX - Experimental evidence at protein level: Swiss-Prot protein existence level 1. From Escherichia coli.
   4318..4575    +  CDS            traL (fragment): TRAL4_ECOLX - Experimental evidence at protein level: Swiss-Prot protein existence level 1. From Escherichia coli.
   4572..4666    +  CDS            TcR (fragment): tetracycline efflux protein; tet; confers resistance to tetracycline
   4663..4789    -  CDS            TcR (fragment): tetracycline efflux protein; tet; confers resistance to tetracycline
   4790..5650    -  CDS            AmpR: β-lactamase; bla; confers resistance to ampicillin, carbenicillin, and related antibiotics
   5651..5755    -  promoter       AmpR promoter: bla
   6038..6745    +  CDS            mCherry: mCherry is a basic (constitutively fluorescent) red fluorescent protein published in 2004, derived from Discosoma sp.. It is reported to be a very rapidly-maturing monomer with low acid sensitivity.
