[The description below was written by a language model from this plasmid's Addgene catalogue record and pLannotate feature annotations shown in this document.]
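Description:
pTETSIX is a 6,766 bp mobilizable ("conjugative") bacterial vector built on the pUCBM21 backbone and intended for markerless deletion mutagenesis in Bradyrhizobium diazoefficiens and other Alphaproteobacteria. It is maintained in E. coli at high copy through a ColE1/pUC-type origin and carries two selectable markers: β-lactamase (AmpR) under its own bla promoter, and the tetracycline efflux gene tetA(C) driven by the tet promoter. The tetA(C) gene is listed as the insert (1,191 bp). It originates from pBR322 and carries a C-to-T transition at position 1049, which produces a T350I substitution in the protein. Two short additional TcR fragments and a small lacI fragment are annotated and appear to be cloning remnants rather than functional genes.

Transfer into the target bacteria relies on an IncP mobilization region comprising oriT, traJ and traK, together with partial traI and traL sequences. Because the transfer functions are incomplete, the remaining conjugation machinery would normally have to be supplied in trans by a donor or helper strain. ColE1-type origins generally do not replicate in Alphaproteobacteria. Tetracycline-resistant exconjugants are therefore expected to arise by homologous recombination of cloned flanking regions into the chromosome, although the record itself does not spell out this mechanism. An mCherry coding sequence is also present on the backbone. In line with the stated purpose, it offers a visual marker for telling clones that retain the integrated vector apart from those that have lost it after a second recombination event. No promoter for mCherry and no counterselection marker are annotated, and details of the backbone modifications are deferred to the associated publication.
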