Addgene plasmid #74104: pTETSIX
Purpose: mCherry-encoding vector for markerless deletion mutagenesis in Bradyrhizobium diazoefficiens and other Alphaproteobacteria
Depositing lab: Hans-Martin Fischer. Depositing organization: ETH Zurich (Swiss Federal Institute of Technology). Publication: Versatile vectors for efficient mutagenesis of Bradyrhizobium diazoefficiens and other Alphaproteobacteria. Ledermann R, Strebel S, Kampik C, Fischer HM. Appl Environ Microbiol. 2016 Feb 26. pii: AEM.04085-15. 10.1128/AEM.04085-15 PubMed 26921431.
Backbone
  Vector backbone: pUCBM21
  Total vector size (bp): 6766
  Modifications to backbone: see Ledermann et al., Appl. Env. Microbiol., 2016
  Vector type: Conjugative bacterial vector
Growth in bacteria
  Bacterial resistance: Ampicillin and Tetracycline, 100 & 10 μg/mL
  Growth temperature: 37°C
  Growth strain: DH5alpha
  Copy number: High Copy
Gene/Insert
  Gene/Insert name: tetA(C)
  Species: Synthetic
  Insert size (bp): 1191
  Mutation: C-to-T transition at pos. no. 1049 of tetA(C) leading to T350I muation in TetA(C)
Resource information
  A portion of this plasmid was derived from a plasmid made by: The source of tetA(C) is pBR322 (Bolivar, F. et al., Gene 2:95-113, 1977)
Terms and licenses: Academic/Nonprofit Terms; Industry Terms: Not Available to Industry
How to cite: pTETSIX was a gift from Hans-Martin Fischer (Addgene plasmid # 74104 ; http://n2t.net/addgene:74104 ; RRID:Addgene_74104)
