>Addgene plasmid #74104 | pTETSIX | addgene partial sequence | sequence record 142230 | pBR322ori-F 5'-GGGAAACGCCTGGTATCTTT-3'
CTCTGACTTGAGCGTCGATTTTTGTGATGCTCGTCAGGGGGGCGGAGCCTATGGAAAAACGCCAGCAACG
CGGCCTTTTTACGGTTCCTGGCCTTTTGCTGGCCTTTTGCTCACATGTTCTTTCCTGCGTTATCCCCTGA
TTCTGTGGATAACCGTATTACCGCCTTTGAGTGAGCTGATACCGCTCGCCGCAGCCGAACGACCGAGCGC
AGCGAGTCAGTGAGCGAGGAAGCGGAAGAGCGCCCAATACGCAAACCGCCTCTCCCCGCGCGTTGGCCGA
TTCATTAATGCAGCTGGCAGTCAAGATCTAAGCTTCAATTCCTTGTACAGCTCGTCCATGCCGCCGGTGG
AGTGGCGGCCCTCGGCGCGTTCGTACTGTTCCACGATGGTGTAGTCCTCGTTGTGGGAGGTGATGTCCAA
CTTGATGTTGACGTTGTAGGCGCCGGGCAGCTGCACGGGCTTCTTGGCCTTGTAGGTGGTCTTGACCTCA
GCGTCGTAGTGGCCGCCGTCCTTCAGCTTCAGCCTCTGCTTGATCTCGCCCTTCAGGGCGCCGTCCTCGG
GGTACATCCGCTCGGAGGAGGCCTCCCAGCCCATGGTCTTCTTCTGCATTACGGGGCCGTCGGAGGGGAA
GTTGGTGCCGCGCAGCTTCACCTTGTAGATGAACTCGCCGTCCTGCAGGGAGGAGTCCTGGGTCACGGTC
ACCACGCCGCCGTCCTCGAAGTTCATCACGCGCTCCCACTTGAAGCCCTCGGGGAAGGACAGCTTCAAGT
AGTCGGGGATGTCGGCGGGGTGCTTCACGTAGGCCTTGGAGCCGTACATGAACTGAGGGGACAGGATGTC
CCAGGCGA
