>Addgene plasmid #74104 | pTETSIX | addgene partial sequence | sequence record 142231 | mCherry-F 5'-ccccgtaatgcagaagaaga-3'
GCGCCCTGAAGGGCGAGATCAAGCAGAGGCTGAAGCTGAAGGACGGCGGCCACTACGACGCTGAGGTCAA
GACCACCTACAAGGCCAAGAAGCCCGTGCAGCTGCCCGGCGCCTACAACGTCAACATCAAGTTGGACATC
ACCTCCCACAACGAGGACTACACCATCGTGGAACAGTACGAACGCGCCGAGGGCCGCCACTCCACCGGCG
GCATGGACGAGCTGTACAAGGAATTGAAGCTTAGATCTTGACTGCCAGCTGCATTAATGAATCGGCCAAC
GCGCGGGGAGAGGCGGTTTGCGTATTGGGCGCTCTTCCGCTTCCTCGCTCACTGACTCGCTGCGCTCGGT
CGTTCGGCTGCGGCGAGCGGTATCAGCTCACTCAAAGGCGGTAATACGGTTATCCACAGAATCAGGGGAT
AACGCAGGAAAGAACATGTGAGCAAAAGGCCAGCAAAAGGCCAGGAACCGTAAAAAGGCCGCGTTGCTGG
CGTTTTTCCATAGGCTCCGCCCCCCTGACGAGCATCACAAAAATCGACGCTCAAGTCAGAGGTGGCGAAA
CCCGACAGGACTATAAAGATACCAGGCGTTTCCCCCTGGAAGCTCCCTCGTGCGCTCTCCTGTTCCGACC
CTGCCGCTTACCGGATACCTGTCCGCCTTTCTCCCTTCGGGAAGCGTGGCGCTTTCTCATAGCTCACGCT
GTAGGTATCTCAGTTCGGTGTAGGTCGTTCGCTCCAAGCTGGGCTGTGTGCACGAACCCCCCGTTCAGCC
CGACCGCTGCGCCTTATCCGGTAACTATCGTCTTGAGTCCAACCCGGTAAGACACGACTTATCGCCACTG
GCAGCAGCCACTGGTAACAGGATTAGCAGAGCGAGGTATGTAGGCGGTGCTACAGAGTTCTTGAAGTGGT
GGCCTAACTACGGCTACACTAGAAGAACAGTATTTGGTATCTGCGCTCTGCTGAAG
